Addgene plasmid #110243: E. coli K-12 MG1655_fLP3(ybbD-ylbG)
Purpose: E. coli K-12 MG1655 with Landing Pad engineered into the ybbD-ylbG intergenic region. The Landing Pad consists of floxed mCherry,Chlor that are cotranscribed.
Depositing lab: Sriram Kosuri. Depositing organization: University of California, Los Angeles (UCLA). Publication: Systematic Dissection of Sequence Elements Controlling sigma70 Promoters Using a Genomically-Encoded Multiplexed Reporter Assay in E. coli. Urtecho G, Tripp AD, Insigne K, Kim H, Kosuri S. Biochemistry. 2018 Feb 1. doi: 10.1021/acs.biochem.7b01069. PubMed 29388765.
Backbone
  Vector backbone: n/a
Growth in bacteria
  Bacterial resistance: Chloramphenicol, 25 μg/mL
  Growth temperature: 37°C
  Growth strain: E. coli K-12 MG1655_fLP3(ybbD-ylbG)
  Copy number: Unknown
Gene/Insert
  Gene/Insert name: E. coli K-12 MG1655_fLP3(ybbD-ylbG)
Terms and licenses: Academic/Nonprofit Terms; Industry Terms: Not Available to Industry
Depositor comments: Genotype: F- lambda- ilvG- rfb-50 rph-1 lox71 mCherry,ChlorR loxm2/66
How to cite: E. coli K-12 MG1655_fLP3(ybbD-ylbG) was a gift from Sriram Kosuri (Addgene plasmid # 110243)
