[The description below was written by a language model from this plasmid's Addgene catalogue record.]
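Description:
E. coli K-12 MG1655_fLP3(ybbD-ylbG) is not a plasmid in the usual sense but an engineered bacterial strain distributed through a plasmid repository. No vector backbone is recorded and the growth strain is the strain itself. It derives from the wild-type laboratory strain MG1655 (genotype F- lambda- ilvG- rfb-50 rph-1) and carries a chromosomally integrated "landing pad" in the intergenic region between ybbD and ylbG. Because the cassette sits in the genome, it is replicated with the chromosome rather than from a plasmid origin. The strain is selected with chloramphenicol through the resistance gene in the landing pad.

The landing pad consists of an mCherry red fluorescent reporter and a chloramphenicol resistance marker that are cotranscribed as a single unit and flanked by lox sites, listed as lox71 on one side and loxm2/66 on the other. lox71 and lox66 are arm-mutant sites that, once recombined with each other, yield a poorly recognised product, which makes Cre-mediated integration essentially irreversible. A spacer variant such as loxm2 is incompatible with the standard spacer. A heterologous pair of this kind is typically used for recombinase-mediated cassette exchange, in which Cre swaps the resident cassette for an incoming donor cassette with matching sites, in a defined orientation and at single copy. Loss of mCherry fluorescence and chloramphenicol resistance would then be expected to mark successful exchange, although the record does not describe the screening scheme. The promoter driving the mCherry–resistance transcript is not stated. The associated publication title indicates use in a genomically encoded, multiplexed reporter assay dissecting sequence elements of sigma70 promoters.
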