>Addgene plasmid #110243 | E. coli K-12 MG1655_fLP3(ybbD-ylbG) | depositor partial sequence | sequence record 207552 | E. coli K-12 MG1655_fLP3(ybbD-ylbG) sequence 1800 bps
ACTGAGAAAAGACATGTCGGCTATTGTGTAAAGCCATATAGCTCAGACGAAACACGTCCGTCCTAGAACT
TACCGTTCGTATAGCATACATTATACGAAGTTATAAAAAGAGTATTGACTTCAGGAAAATTTTTCTGCAT
AATTATTTCATTACTAGAATCTCATATATCAAATATAGGGTGGATTACTAGATGGTTTCCAAGGGCGAGG
AGGATAACATGGCTATCATTAAAGAGTTCATGCGCTTCAAAGTTCACATGGAGGGTTCTGTTAACGGTCA
CGAGTTCGAGATCGAAGGCGAAGGCGAGGGCCGTCCGTATGAAGGCACCCAGACCGCCAAACTGAAAGTG
ACTAAAGGCGGCCCGCTGCCTTTTGCGTGGGACATCCTGAGCCCGCAATTTATGTACGGTTCTAAAGCGT
ATGTTAAACACCCAGCGGATATCCCGGACTATCTGAAGCTGTCTTTTCCGGAAGGTTTCAAGTGGGAACG
CGTAATGAATTTTGAAGATGGTGGTGTCGTGACCGTCACTCAGGACTCCTCCCTGCAGGATGGCGAGTTC
ATCTATAAAGTTAAACTGCGTGGTACTAATTTTCCATCTGATGGCCCGGTGATGCAGAAAAAGACGATGG
GTTGGGAGGCGTCTAGCGAACGCATGTATCCGGAAGATGGTGCGCTGAAAGGCGAAATTAAACAGCGCCT
GAAACTGAAAGATGGCGGCCATTATGACGCTGAAGTGAAAACCACGTACAAAGCCAAGAAACCTGTGCAG
CTGCCTGGCGCGTACAATGTGAATATTAAACTGGACATCACCTCTCATAATGAAGATTATACGATCGTAG
AGCAATATGAGCGCGCGGAGGGTCGTCATTCTACCGGTGGCATGGATGAGCTGTACAAATAATACTAGAA
TCTCATATATCAAATATAAGGCGGATTACTAGATGGTTTCCAAGGGCATGGATGAGCTGTACAAATAATA
CTAGAATCTCATATATCAAATATAAGGCGGATTACTAGATGGAGAAAAAAATCACTGGATATACCACCGT
TGATATATCCCAATGGCATCGTAAAGAACATTTTGAGGCATTTCAGTCAGTTGCTCAATGTACCTATAAC
CAGACCGTTCAGCTGGATATTACGGCCTTTTTAAAGACCGTAAAGAAAAATAAGCACAAGTTTTATCCGG
CCTTTATTCACATTCTTGCCCGCCTGATGAATGCTCATCCGGAATTTCGTATGGCAATGAAAGACGGTGA
GCTGGTGATATGGGATAGTGTTCACCCTTGTTACACCGTTTTCCATGAGCAAACTGAAACGTTTTCATCG
CTCTGGAGTGAATACCACGACGATTTCCGGCAGTTTCTACACATATATTCGCAAGATGTGGCGTGTTACG
GTGAAAACCTGGCCTATTTCCCTAAAGGGTTTATTGAGAATATGTTTTTCGTCTCAGCCAATCCCTGGGT
GAGTTTCACCAGTTTTGATTTAAACGTGGCCAATATGGACAACTTCTTCGCCCCCGTTTTCACCATGGGC
AAATATTATACGCAAGGCGACAAGGTGTTGATGCCGCTGGCGATTCAGGTTCATCATGCCGTTTGTGATG
GCTTCCATGTCGGCAGAATGCTTAATGAATTACAACAGTACTGCGATGAGTGGCAGGGCGGGGCGTAATA
GGGATAACAGGGTAATATAACTTCGTATATGGTTTCTTATACGAACGGTAGAACTGAGTGTACCGCTTGC
CCGACCCTGAAACAACAAATAAAATGAACAGTCAGAGAGTTTACATAGAA
